>Addgene plasmid #135696 | psiCHECK2-miR-876 | addgene full sequence | sequence record 322220 | Addgene NGS Result
AGATCTGCGCAGCACCATGGCCTGAAATAACCTCTGAAAGAGGAACTTGGTTAGGTACCTTCTGAGGCGG
AAAGAACCAGCTGTGGAATGTGTGTCAGTTAGGGTGTGGAAAGTCCCCAGGCTCCCCAGCAGGCAGAAGT
ATGCAAAGCATGCATCTCAATTAGTCAGCAACCAGGTGTGGAAAGTCCCCAGGCTCCCCAGCAGGCAGAA
GTATGCAAAGCATGCATCTCAATTAGTCAGCAACCATAGTCCCGCCCCTAACTCCGCCCATCCCGCCCCT
AACTCCGCCCAGTTCCGCCCATTCTCCGCCCCATGGCTGACTAATTTTTTTTATTTATGCAGAGGCCGAG
GCCGCCTCGGCCTCTGAGCTATTCCAGAAGTAGTGAGGAGGCTTTTTTGGAGGCCTAGGCTTTTGCAAAA
AGCTTGATTCTTCTGACACAACAGTCTCGAACTTAAGCTGCAGAAGTTGGTCGTGAGGCACTGGGCAGGT
AAGTATCAAGGTTACAAGACAGGTTTAAGGAGACCAATAGAAACTGGGCTTGTCGAGACAGAGAAGACTC
TTGCGTTTCTGATAGGCACCTATTGGTCTTACTGACATCCACTTTGCCTTTCTCTCCACAGGTGTCCACT
CCCAGTTCAATTACAGCTCTTAAGGCTAGAGTACTTAATACGACTCACTATAGGCTAGCCACCATGGCTT
CCAAGGTGTACGACCCCGAGCAACGCAAACGCATGATCACTGGGCCTCAGTGGTGGGCTCGCTGCAAGCA
AATGAACGTGCTGGACTCCTTCATCAACTACTATGATTCCGAGAAGCACGCCGAGAACGCCGTGATTTTT
CTGCATGGTAACGCTGCCTCCAGCTACCTGTGGAGGCACGTCGTGCCTCACATCGAGCCCGTGGCTAGAT
GCATCATCCCTGATCTGATCGGAATGGGTAAGTCCGGCAAGAGCGGGAATGGCTCATATCGCCTCCTGGA
TCACTACAAGTACCTCACCGCTTGGTTCGAGCTGCTGAACCTTCCAAAGAAAATCATCTTTGTGGGCCAC
GACTGGGGGGCTTGTCTGGCCTTTCACTACTCCTACGAGCACCAAGACAAGATCAAGGCCATCGTCCATG
CTGAGAGTGTCGTGGACGTGATCGAGTCCTGGGACGAGTGGCCTGACATCGAGGAGGATATCGCCCTGAT
CAAGAGCGAAGAGGGCGAGAAAATGGTGCTTGAGAATAACTTCTTCGTCGAGACCATGCTCCCAAGCAAG
ATCATGCGGAAACTGGAGCCTGAGGAGTTCGCTGCCTACCTGGAGCCATTCAAGGAGAAGGGCGAGGTTA
GACGGCCTACCCTCTCCTGGCCTCGCGAGATCCCTCTCGTTAAGGGAGGCAAGCCCGACGTCGTCCAGAT
TGTCCGCAACTACAACGCCTACCTTCGGGCCAGCGACGATCTGCCTAAGATGTTCATCGAGTCCGACCCT
GGGTTCTTTTCCAACGCTATTGTCGAGGGAGCTAAGAAGTTCCCTAACACCGAGTTCGTGAAGGTGAAGG
GCCTCCACTTCAGCCAGGAGGACGCTCCAGATGAAATGGGTAAGTACATCAAGAGCTTCGTGGAGCGCGT
GCTGAAGAACGAGCAGTAATTCTAGGCGATCGCTCGAGGAATTCTGGTGATTCACAAAGAAATCCAGCGG
CCGCTGGCCGCAATAAAATATCTTTATTTTCATTACATCTGTGTGTTGGTTTTTTGTGTGAGGATCTAAA
TGAGTCTTCGGACCTCGCGGGGGCCGCTTAAGCGGTGGTTAGGGTTTGTCTGACGCGGGGGGAGGGGGAA
GGAACGAAACACTCTCATTCGGAGGCGGCTCGGGGTTTGGTCTTGGTGGCCACGGGCACGCAGAAGAGCG
CCGCGATCCTCTTAAGCACCCCCCCGCCCTCCGTGGAGGCGGGGGTTTGGTCGGCGGGTGGTAACTGGCG
GGCCGCTGACTCGGGCGGGTCGCGCGCCCCAGAGTGTGACCTTTTCGGTCTGCTCGCAGACCCCCGGGCG
GCGCCGCCGCGGCGGCGACGGGCTCGCTGGGTCCTAGGCTCCATGGGGACCGTATACGTGGACAGGCTCT
GGAGCATCCGCACGACTGCGGTGATATTACCGGAGACCTTCTGCGGGACGAGCCGGGTCACGCGGCTGAC
GCGGAGCGTCCGTTGGGCGACAAACACCAGGACGGGGCACAGGTACACTATCTTGTCACCCGGAGGCGCG
AGGGACTGCAGGAGCTTCAGGGAGTGGCGCAGCTGCTTCATCCCCGTGGCCCGTTGCTCGCGTTTGCTGG
CGGTGTCCCCGGAAGAAATATATTTGCATGTCTTTAGTTCTATGATGACACAAACCCCGCCCAGCGTCTT
GTCATTGGCGAATTCGAACACGCAGATGCAGTCGGGGCGGCGCGGTCCCAGGTCCACTTCGCATATTAAG
GTGACGCGTGTGGCCTCGAACACCGAGCGACCCTGCAGCGACCCGCTTAAAAGCTTGGCATTCCGGTACT
GTTGGTAAAGCCACCATGGCCGATGCTAAGAACATTAAGAAGGGCCCTGCTCCCTTCTACCCTCTGGAGG
ATGGCACCGCTGGCGAGCAGCTGCACAAGGCCATGAAGAGGTATGCCCTGGTGCCTGGCACCATTGCCTT
CACCGATGCCCACATTGAGGTGGACATCACCTATGCCGAGTACTTCGAGATGTCTGTGCGCCTGGCCGAG
GCCATGAAGAGGTACGGCCTGAACACCAACCACCGCATCGTGGTGTGCTCTGAGAACTCTCTGCAGTTCT
TCATGCCAGTGCTGGGCGCCCTGTTCATCGGAGTGGCCGTGGCCCCTGCTAACGACATTTACAACGAGCG
CGAGCTGCTGAACAGCATGGGCATTTCTCAGCCTACCGTGGTGTTCGTGTCTAAGAAGGGCCTGCAGAAG
ATCCTGAACGTGCAGAAGAAGCTGCCTATCATCCAGAAGATCATCATCATGGACTCTAAGACCGACTACC
AGGGCTTCCAGAGCATGTACACATTCGTGACATCTCATCTGCCTCCTGGCTTCAACGAGTACGACTTCGT
GCCAGAGTCTTTCGACAGGGACAAAACCATTGCCCTGATCATGAACAGCTCTGGGTCTACCGGCCTGCCT
AAGGGCGTGGCCCTGCCTCATCGCACCGCCTGTGTGCGCTTCTCTCACGCCCGCGACCCTATTTTCGGCA
ACCAGATCATCCCCGACACCGCTATTCTGAGCGTGGTGCCATTCCACCACGGCTTCGGCATGTTCACCAC
CCTGGGCTACCTGATTTGCGGCTTTCGGGTGGTGCTGATGTACCGCTTCGAGGAGGAGCTGTTCCTGCGC
AGCCTGCAAGACTACAAAATTCAGTCTGCCCTGCTGGTGCCAACCCTGTTCAGCTTCTTCGCTAAGAGCA
CCCTGATCGACAAGTACGACCTGTCTAACCTGCACGAGATTGCCTCTGGCGGCGCCCCACTGTCTAAGGA
GGTGGGCGAAGCCGTGGCCAAGCGCTTTCATCTGCCAGGCATCCGCCAGGGCTACGGCCTGACCGAGACA
ACCAGCGCCATTCTGATTACCCCAGAGGGCGACGACAAGCCTGGCGCCGTGGGCAAGGTGGTGCCATTCT
TCGAGGCCAAGGTGGTGGACCTGGACACCGGCAAGACCCTGGGAGTGAACCAGCGCGGCGAGCTGTGTGT
GCGCGGCCCTATGATTATGTCCGGCTACGTGAATAACCCTGAGGCCACAAACGCCCTGATCGACAAGGAC
GGCTGGCTGCACTCTGGCGACATTGCCTACTGGGACGAGGACGAGCACTTCTTCATCGTGGACCGCCTGA
AGTCTCTGATCAAGTACAAGGGCTACCAGGTGGCCCCAGCCGAGCTGGAGTCTATCCTGCTGCAGCACCC
TAACATTTTCGACGCCGGAGTGGCCGGCCTGCCCGACGACGATGCCGGCGAGCTGCCTGCCGCCGTCGTC
GTGCTGGAACACGGCAAGACCATGACCGAGAAGGAGATCGTGGACTATGTGGCCAGCCAGGTGACAACCG
CCAAGAAGCTGCGCGGCGGAGTGGTGTTCGTGGACGAGGTGCCCAAGGGCCTGACCGGCAAGCTGGACGC
CCGCAAGATCCGCGAGATCCTGATCAAGGCTAAGAAAGGCGGCAAGATCGCCGTGTAATAATTCTAGAGT
CGGGGCGGCCGGCCGCTTCGAGCAGACATGATAAGATACATTGATGAGTTTGGACAAACCACAACTAGAA
TGCAGTGAAAAAAATGCTTTATTTGTGAAATTTGTGATGCTATTGCTTTATTTGTAACCATTATAAGCTG
CAATAAACAAGTTAACAACAACAATTGCATTCATTTTATGTTTCAGGTTCAGGGGGAGGTGTGGGAGGTT
TTTTAAAGCAAGTAAAACCTCTACAAATGTGGTAAAATCGATAAGGATCCAGGTGGCACTTTTCGGGGAA
ATGTGCGCGGAACCCCTATTTGTTTATTTTTCTAAATACATTCAAATATGTATCCGCTCATGAGACAATA
ACCCTGATAAATGCTTCAATAATATTGAAAAAGGAAGAGTATGAGTATTCAACATTTCCGTGTCGCCCTT
ATTCCCTTTTTTGCGGCATTTTGCCTTCCTGTTTTTGCTCACCCAGAAACGCTGGTGAAAGTAAAAGATG
CTGAAGATCAGTTGGGTGCACGAGTGGGTTACATCGAACTGGATCTCAACAGCGGTAAGATCCTTGAGAG
TTTTCGCCCCGAAGAACGTTTTCCAATGATGAGCACTTTTAAAGTTCTGCTATGTGGCGCGGTATTATCC
CGTATTGACGCCGGGCAAGAGCAACTCGGTCGCCGCATACACTATTCTCAGAATGACTTGGTTGAGTACT
CACCAGTCACAGAAAAGCATCTTACGGATGGCATGACAGTAAGAGAATTATGCAGTGCTGCCATAACCAT
GAGTGATAACACTGCGGCCAACTTACTTCTGACAACGATCGGAGGACCGAAGGAGCTAACCGCTTTTTTG
CACAACATGGGGGATCATGTAACTCGCCTTGATCGTTGGGAACCGGAGCTGAATGAAGCCATACCAAACG
ACGAGCGTGACACCACGATGCCTGTAGCAATGGCAACAACGTTGCGCAAACTATTAACTGGCGAACTACT
TACTCTAGCTTCCCGGCAACAATTAATAGACTGGATGGAGGCGGATAAAGTTGCAGGACCACTTCTGCGC
TCGGCCCTTCCGGCTGGCTGGTTTATTGCTGATAAATCTGGAGCCGGTGAGCGTGGGTCTCGCGGTATCA
TTGCAGCACTGGGGCCAGATGGTAAGCCCTCCCGTATCGTAGTTATCTACACGACGGGGAGTCAGGCAAC
TATGGATGAACGAAATAGACAGATCGCTGAGATAGGTGCCTCACTGATTAAGCATTGGTAACTGTCAGAC
CAAGTTTACTCATATATACTTTAGATTGATTTAAAACTTCATTTTTAATTTAAAAGGATCTAGGTGAAGA
TCCTTTTTGATAATCTCATGACCAAAATCCCTTAACGTGAGTTTTCGTTCCACTGAGCGTCAGACCCCGT
AGAAAAGATCAAAGGATCTTCTTGAGATCCTTTTTTTCTGCGCGTAATCTGCTGCTTGCAAACAAAAAAA
CCACCGCTACCAGCGGTGGTTTGTTTGCCGGATCAAGAGCTACCAACTCTTTTTCCGAAGGTAACTGGCT
TCAGCAGAGCGCAGATACCAAATACTGTTCTTCTAGTGTAGCCGTAGTTAGGCCACCACTTCAAGAACTC
TGTAGCACCGCCTACATACCTCGCTCTGCTAATCCTGTTACCAGTGGCTGCTGCCAGTGGCGATAAGTCG
TGTCTTACCGGGTTGGACTCAAGACGATAGTTACCGGATAAGGCGCAGCGGTCGGGCTGAACGGGGGGTT
CGTGCACACAGCCCAGCTTGGAGCGAACGACCTACACCGAACTGAGATACCTACAGCGTGAGCTATGAGA
AAGCGCCACGCTTCCCGAAGGGAGAAAGGCGGACAGGTATCCGGTAAGCGGCAGGGTCGGAACAGGAGAG
CGCACGAGGGAGCTTCCAGGGGGAAACGCCTGGTATCTTTATAGTCCTGTCGGGTTTCGCCACCTCTGAC
TTGAGCGTCGATTTTTGTGATGCTCGTCAGGGGGGCGGAGCCTATGGAAAAACGCCAGCAACGCGGCCTT
TTTACGGTTCCTGGCCTTTTGCTGGCCTTTTGCTCACATGGCTCGAC
Features (pLannotate 1.2.2; 12 found; start..end, strand, type, name):
     62..419     +  promoter       SV40 promoter: SV40 enhancer and early promoter
    489..621     +  intron         chimeric intron: chimera between introns from human β-globin and immunoglobulin heavy chain genes
    666..684     +  promoter       T7 promoter: promoter for bacteriophage T7 RNA polymerase
    694..1629    +  CDS            hRluc: Renilla luciferase human codon-optimized
   1692..1740    +  polyA_signal   poly(A) signal: synthetic polyadenylation signal
   1749..2500    +  promoter       HSV TK promoter: herpes simplex virus thymidine kinase promoter
   2536..4188    +  CDS            luciferase: firefly luciferase; luc+; enhanced luc+ version of the luciferase gene AAS38485.1 42718124.0
   4232..4353    -  polyA_signal   SV40 poly(A) signal: SV40 polyadenylation signal
   4376..4444    -  CDS            large T antigen (fragment): large T antigen from SV40 (simian virus 40)
   4486..4590    +  promoter       AmpR promoter: bla
   4591..5451    +  CDS            AmpR: β-lactamase; bla; confers resistance to ampicillin, carbenicillin, and related antibiotics
   5622..6210    +  rep_origin     ori: high-copy-number ColE1/pMB1/pBR322/pUC origin of replication
