[The description below was written by a language model from this plasmid's Addgene catalogue record and pLannotate feature annotations shown in this document.]
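Description:
psiCHECK2-miR-876 is a mammalian dual-luciferase reporter plasmid built on the Promega psiCHECK-2 backbone and designed to measure the activity of the microRNA miR-876. It is propagated in E. coli as a high-copy plasmid through a ColE1/pUC-type origin of replication and is selected with ampicillin via the β-lactamase (AmpR) gene under its own bla promoter. The sequenced record is 6,277 nt.

The plasmid carries two independent luciferase expression units. In the first, the SV40 enhancer/early promoter drives a human codon-optimized Renilla luciferase (hRluc). A chimeric β-globin/immunoglobulin intron lies upstream to improve expression, and a T7 promoter just before the coding sequence allows in vitro transcription. This unit ends in a synthetic poly(A) signal. The insert is a synthetic sequence that is the reverse complement of miR-876, providing a perfectly complementary target site. It is not annotated in the feature table and the cloning sites are recorded as unknown. In psiCHECK-2 designs such sites normally sit in the 3′ untranslated region of hRluc, which fits the short unannotated gap between the hRluc coding sequence and the synthetic poly(A) signal. The second unit uses the HSV thymidine kinase promoter to express firefly luciferase (luc+), terminated by an SV40 poly(A) signal; the short large T antigen fragment annotated next to it is most likely part of that SV40 polyadenylation region.

After transfection into mammalian cells, miR-876 binding to the target site should reduce the Renilla signal. Firefly luciferase from the same plasmid serves as an internal normalization control, so the Renilla-to-firefly ratio reports miRNA activity.
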