Addgene plasmid #135696: psiCHECK2-miR-876
Purpose: Mammalian expression vector, Luciferase reporter to test activity of miRNA (miR-876)
Depositing lab: Florian Karreth. Depositing organization: H. Lee Moffitt Cancer Center and Research Institute.
Backbone
  Vector backbone: psiCHECK-2
  Backbone manufacturer: Promega
  Vector type: Mammalian Expression
Growth in bacteria
  Bacterial resistance: Ampicillin, 100 μg/mL
  Growth temperature: 37°C
  Growth strain: DH5alpha
  Copy number: High Copy
Gene/Insert
  Gene/Insert name: miR-876 reverse complement
  Species: Synthetic
  Cloning method: Restriction Enzyme; 5′ cloning site Unknown (unknown if destroyed); 3′ cloning site Unknown (unknown if destroyed)
Terms and licenses: Academic/Nonprofit Terms; Industry Terms: Not Available to Industry
How to cite: psiCHECK2-miR-876 was a gift from Florian Karreth (Addgene plasmid # 135696 ; http://n2t.net/addgene:135696 ; RRID:Addgene_135696)
